>Addgene plasmid #34329 | KHBD00176 | depositor partial sequence | sequence record 40896 | KHBD00176 sequence 1407 bps
ATGGGCGTCTGCACCGAGGAGCGCCCTGTGATGCATTGGCAGCAGAGCGCAAGATTTCTTGGGCCCGGCG
CAAGGGAGAAAAGTCCAACACCACCTGTAGCACATCAAGGGAGCAATCAATGTGGCAGTGCTGCAGGTGC
AAATAACAATCACCCATTGTTCCGCGCGTGCTCCTCATCCTCGTGTCCAGATATTTGTGATCATAGTACA
AAGCCATTTGGCAACGCTTACGGCACCGAGTCATTTAGAAGCTACGAAACAGCCGATCGTGCTACCTTTG
AGGACTCAGCCGCCAAATTCTCCATCAGCCGCAGTCGAACAGACTGCACGGAGGTCAGCGACGAGACGAC
GTCGGGCATATCATTCAAGACCGAACCCTTCGGACCGCCCAGCAGTCCCGAGTCCACAAGCGATAGCAAA
ATAACGCGCAACCTCGACGACTGCTCCGGCTGCGGACGTCAGATACAGGATCGCTTCTACCTCTCCGCTG
TGGAAAAACGGTGGCATGCAAGTTGCCTACAGTGCTACGCCTGTCGGCAGCCGCTGGAACGGGAATCCTC
ATGCTACTCACGTGACGGCAACATTTATTGCAAAAACGATTATTATAGTTTTTTTGGTACTCGCCGATGC
TCGCGCTGCCTGGCCTCCATCAGCTCCAACGAGCTGGTCATGCGCGCCAGAAATCTTGTTTTTCACGTCA
ACTGCTTCTGCTGCACTGTCTGCCACACGCCACTGACAAAGGGAGACCAGTACGGCATCATCGACGCCCT
CATCTACTGCAGGACCCACTACAGCATAGCCAGGGAGGGGGATACCGCCTCATCCAGTATGAGCGCCACC
TACCCGTACAGCGCCCAGTTCGGCTCACCCCACAACGACTCCTCGAGCCCGCACTCGGACCCTAGTCGGA
GCATTGTTCCTACGGGCATCTTTGTGCCCGCGTCCCACGTAATCAACGGACTGCCGCAGCCAGCTCGTCA
AAAGGGCAGGCCCCGCAAGCGCAAGCCCAAGGACATCGAGGCGTTCACCGCTAACATAGATCTCAACACT
GAGTACGTGGACTTTGGCCGAGGCTCGCACCTAAGCTCCTCGTCGCGCACCAAACGAATGCGAACCTCGT
TTAAGCATCACCAGCTGCGTACCATGAAGTCCTACTTTGCCATTAATCATAACCCTGATGCAAAGGATCT
AAAACAATTGTCACAGAAAACTGGTTTACCAAAGAGGGTCCTACAGGTCTGGTTTCAAAATGCAAGGGCC
AAATGGCGCCGCATGATGATGAAGCAGGATGGCAGCGGCCTGCTGGAGAAGGGCGAAGGCGCTCTGGACC
TCGACAGCATCTCCGTGCACAGTCCTACGTCGTTTATATTGGGAGGACCGAACAGCACACCGCCACTTAA
CTTGGAC
