>Addgene plasmid #34329 | KHBD00176 | addgene partial sequence | sequence record 42011 | M13-Rev 5'-CAGGAAACAGCTATGACC-3'
TTTATTTTGACTGATAGTGACCTGTTCGTTGCAACAAATTGATAAGCAATGCTTTCTTATAATGCCAACT
TTGTACAAGAAAGTTGGCAAGTCCAAGTTAAGTGGCGGTGTGCTGTTCGGTCCTCCCAATATAAACGACG
TAGGACTGTGCACGGAGATGCTGTCGAGGTCCAGAGCGCCTTCGCCCTTCTCCAGCAGGCCGCTGCCATC
CTGCTTCATCATCATGCGGCGCCATTTGGCCCTTGCATTTTGAAACCAGACCTGTAGGACCCTCTTTGGT
AAACCAGTTTTCTGTGACAATTGTTTTAGATCCTTTGCATCAGGGTTATGATTAATGGCAAAGTAGGACT
TCATGGTACGCAGCTGGTGATGCTTAAACGAGGTTCGCATTCGTTTGGTGCGCGACGAGGAGCTTAGGTG
CGAGCCTCGGCCAAAGTCCACGTACTCAGTGTTGAGATCTATGTTAGCGGTGAACGCCTCGATGTCCTTG
GGCTTGCGCTTGCGGGGCCTGCCCTTTTGACGAGCTGGCTGCGGCAGTCCGTTGATTACGTGGGACGCGG
GCACAAAGATGCCCGTAGGAACAATGCTCCGACTAGGGTCCGAGTGCGGGCTCGAGGAGTCGTTGTGGGG
TGAGCCGAACTGGGCGCTGTACGGGTAGGTGGCGCTCATACTGGATGAGGCGGTATCCCCCTCCCTGGCT
ATGCTGTAGTGGGTCCTGCAGTAGATGAGGGCGTCGATGATGCCGTACTGGTCTCCCTTTGTCAGTGGCG
