[The description below was written by a language model from this plasmid's Addgene catalogue record.]
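Description:
KHBD00176 is a Gateway clone built in the pDONR221 backbone (Invitrogen), carrying the open reading frame of the Drosophila melanogaster gene apterous (ap, CG8376, FBgn0000099). Although the record lists the vector type as a Gateway donor vector, the insert was introduced by Gateway cloning, so the plasmid functions in practice as an entry clone: the roughly 1.4 kb ORF replaces the donor cassette in the approximately 2.5 kb backbone and would be expected to sit between recombination sites that allow transfer into compatible destination vectors. It is a high-copy plasmid propagated in standard E. coli cloning strains under kanamycin selection, and the insert can be verified by sequencing from the flanking M13 forward and reverse primer sites. No feature table accompanies the record, so the exact att sites and origin are not documented here.

Like entry clones generally, the plasmid is a shuttle for the coding sequence rather than an expression construct, and the record lists no promoter driving the insert; promoters and tags are supplied by whichever destination vector receives it. The depositor notes that ORFs in this collection were cloned open-ended, without a stop codon, which permits in-frame C-terminal fusions after recombination as well as N-terminal ones. Apterous is generally known as a LIM-homeodomain transcription factor, and the clone belongs to a collection associated with a study on automated screening of protein–DNA interactions at Drosophila regulatory elements. This suggests its intended use is generating fusion expression constructs for such interaction assays, though it can serve any application requiring a transferable ap ORF.
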