Addgene plasmid #34329: KHBD00176
Depositing lab: Bart Deplancke. Depositing organization: Swiss Federal Institute of Technology (EPFL). Publication: Automated protein-DNA interaction screening of Drosophila regulatory elements. Korneel Hens, Jean-Daniel Feuz, Alina Isakova, Antonina Lagovitina, Andreas Massouras, Julien Bryois, Patrick Callaerts, Susan E. Celniker, Bart Deplancke. Nat Methods. 2011 Oct 30;8(12):1065-70. 10.1038/nmeth.1763 PubMed 22037703.
Backbone
  Vector backbone: pDONR221
  Backbone manufacturer: Invitrogen
  Backbone size w/o insert (bp): 2536
  Vector type: Gateway Donor Vector
Growth in bacteria
  Bacterial resistance: Kanamycin, 50 μg/mL
  Growth temperature: 37°C
  Growth strain: DH5alpha
  Copy number: High Copy
Gene/Insert
  Gene/Insert name: CG8376 (alt names: FBgn0000099; ap; apterous)
  Species: D. melanogaster (fly)
  Insert size (bp): 1407
  Entrez Gene: ap (a.k.a. Dmel_CG8376, AP, Ap, Apt, CG8376, Dmel\CG8376, LIM, S-2a, Xa, blt, neuro, trw)
  Cloning method: Gateway Cloning
  Sequencing primers: 5′ M13F; 3′ M13R
Terms and licenses: Academic/Nonprofit Terms; Industry Terms: Not Available to Industry
Depositor comments: Please note that the ORFs in this collection were cloned open-ended (without a stop codon).
How to cite: KHBD00176 was a gift from Bart Deplancke (Addgene plasmid # 34329 ; http://n2t.net/addgene:34329 ; RRID:Addgene_34329)
